>Addgene plasmid #158491 | pZA13 | addgene full sequence | sequence record 310751 | Addgene NGS Result
CTTTCCTGCGTTATCCCCTGATTCTGTGGATAACCGTATTACCGCCTTTGAGTGAGCTGATACCGCTCGC
CGCAGCCGAACGACCGAGCGCAGCGAGTCAGTGAGCGAGGAAGCGGAAGAGCGCCCAATACGCAAACCGC
CTCTCCCCGCGCGTTGGCCGATTCATTAATGCAGCTGGCACGACAGGTTTCCCGACTGGAAAGCGGGCAG
TGAGCGCAACGCAATTAATACGCGTACCGCTAGCCAGGAAGAGTTTGTAGAAACGCAAAAAGGCCATCCG
TCAGGATGGCCTTCTGCTTAGTTTGATGCCTGGCAGTTTATGGCGGGCGTCCTGCCCGCCACCCTCCGGG
CCGTTGCTTCACAACGTTCAAATCCGCTCCCGGCGGATTTGTCCTACTCAGGAGAGCGTTCACCGACAAA
CAACAGATAAAACGAAAGGCCCAGTCTTCCGACTGAGCCTTTCGTTTTATTTGATGCCTGGCAGTTCCCT
ACTCTCGCGTTAACGCTAGCATGGATGTTTTCCCAGTCACGACGTTGTAAAACGACGGCCAGTCTTAAGC
TCGGGCCCCAAATAATGATTTTATTTTGACTGATAGTGACCTGTTCGTTGCAACAAATTGATGAGCAATG
CTTTTTTATAATGCCAACTTTGTACAAAAAAGCAGGCTCCGAATTCGCCCTTAATGGTCTCTAATGGTGG
ATGCGGTGGTCACTGTATTCTTGGAGAAACTTCTGCATGTTCTCACAGAGGAGAGTAGGTTTCTTACTAA
ATACAGACAGCAGTTTGAAAAACTGAAGAACGAGCTGCTATTCATGCAAAGCTTTCTCAAAGATGCAGAG
AGGCTCAAGAGGAAAAACAACACCCTTAAAGGAGTCATGTCCTGTTTGCGAGACTTAATCTTTGAAGCTG
AAGAGATACTTGAGGACTGCCAGAATCAATCTGCAGATAGCGATCGGGCTACTACATGCTTCCATCCTAA
AAGGCTCTCTCTTCGCCATCAAACTGGGAAGTGCCTTGCTAAAATCAATGACAGAATCTCGGAGATAAAG
CAAAACATTTCAACATATCTTGGAGTACCACTTCTCGAAGAAGGAAGTATGGAGGCACACAATAATCTAA
TGTCAAGATGGACTTCTTCCCTTTATGACCACACTCAGGTAGTTGGTTTGGAAGGTGACACTGAGAAGAT
AAAGGATTGGCTATTTGAAGCAAGAGATGGTTTACTTACCATTGCATTTGTGGGTATGGGAGGACTTGGT
AAAACCACTCTTGCTCAGAAAGTTTTCAATGACAAAAGGGTGGAGGATCACTTGGAGAGGAGGATTTGGG
TGTCTGTTTCTCAAACATTTACTGAGGAACAAGTCATGAGAAGCATATTGAGGAGTTTAGGAGATGCATG
TGTTGGTGATGACCAGTGTGAACTGTTAAGAAAAATAAACCAGTACCTTTTGGGAAAGAGGTTTTTGATT
GTTATGGATGATGTTTGGAGCTGGGACAATGCCTGGTGGCAAAAAATCTATACTGGACTGCCCAAAGGAA
ATGGGAGCACTGTTATTGTAACAACGAGAAATGAGCTAGTCGCTCGCAAGATGGGAGTTACAGAAGCAAG
AATACATTGGCCAAAATTCCTCAATGAGCACTACAGTTGGTTACTATTCCGGAAGATTGCATTTGCAGGA
AGTGCAGGTGAATGCCATTTCCCCGAGTTGGAGGACGTGGGAAAGGAGATTGTGGAAAAATGCAAGGGAC
TTCCTTTAGCAATCAAAGCAGTAGGAGGAGTGATGCTTTGCAAGCCATCTTACTATCACGAATGGAGGCG
TATTTCAAATCATTTCCGTGATGAATTGAAAGAAAATGATGACTCAGTGATGGCCTCACTACAGTTGAGC
TATGATGAACTCCCTCCTTACTTGAAATCCTGTTTCCTCTGTTTTTCACTCTTTCCTGAGGATTGTGTCA
TACCAAAAGACCAACTGATCCGTTGGTGGATTGGAGAAGGTTTCATACCTCTGAGAAGTGGTAGGTTATC
GACTGAAGTGGGAGAAGATTGTTTCTCACAACTATCCAATCGGTGTTTGATAGAAGTTGTTGATAAGGCT
TACAATGGTGTGATCCACACATGCAAAATGCATGACATGGTTCGTGACTTGGTGATCAAATTAGCCGAGG
ATGATGCATTTTTCACCCCAGCTGATGCAACTTGTCGGCATTTGGGTATTAAGAGTGAGATGAATTGGAA
GCAACTATTGAGCAATCAAAAATTACGAGCACTGCTAACAACCACCAAGAGTGGTGAAGTTAACAAAATC
CATTCCGACATTGCCAAGAAGCTGTGCAAGAGTCGACACCTCCAAGTATTGGATCTGTCAAAATCAATTT
TCGATGTGCCTCTTTCAAGTTTGTTGGAAGGAATTGGATCTGCTAAGCAGCTCACTTATCTCAGTTTAAG
CAATACACATCCAATGATTGGAGTTCCAGCTTCCATATCCAAGCTTGAAAAATTACAGATTTTGGATTTC
AGCTATTGCCAAAATATGAAAATGCTCCCCTCTTGCGTTCTGACATTTGAGGAACTTGCTGTTTTGGATG
TGAACAACTGTGGTTCCCTTGAGTACCTTCCAAAAGGATTAAGTAGGCTTTCCAATCTTCAAGTATTGCT
TGGGTTTAAGCCTGCAAAATTAAGCCAACCAGGAGGTTGTCGTATTGCTGAGCTCAGAAGCCTGACTCGA
CTCAGAACTCTCAGTTTAAGACTAACCGAAAATGAGGAGATTGGAGACGATGAGGGGAACGCACTGGTAG
ATCTCCAAGAACTTCAATTTTTAACAATAAGTTGCTTTGGCAGTCAAGATAATGGACTTGCGACAAAACT
TGGTAGACTTTATCCTCCACGACAACTCCACGAGCTGATTCTCAAATTTTATCCAAGTAAGACAAGTCCT
GAATGGCTTAACCCCAATCTCTCCCCCATGTTGCGATATTTATCAATCATCTCTGGTGATATTACACAAA
TGCACGAGAACTTCTGGGGTGATGGTAGTACTGCTTGGAAAATTGAGGGCTTAATGTTGGAATCTTTATC
GGATTTGAGATTGGAATGGTCAGCAATGCATCAAGTCATGCCTTCGTTAAGAATACTCAAGGTTAGCTGG
TGCCCTGAGTTGGAGTCATTTCCAATTGAAGATGCAGGGTTTAGAGGGGGTCTATGGAAGAAGGAAGAAC
ATAGGAACGGTTCGAGAGACCATTAAGGGCGAATTCGACCCAGCTTTCTTGTACAAAGTTGGCATTATAA
AAAATAATTGCTCATCAATTTGTTGCAACGAACAGGTCACTATCAGTCAAAATAAAATCATTATTTGCCA
TCCAGCTGATATCCCCTATAGTGAGTCGTATTACATGGTCATAGCTGTTTCCTGGCAGCTCTGGCCCGTG
TCTCAAAATCTCTGATGTTACATTGCACAAGATAAAAATATATCATCATGCCTCCTCTAGACCAGCCAGG
ACAGAAATGCCTCGACTTCGCTGCTACCCAAGGTTGCCGGGTGACGCACACCGTGGAAACGGATGAAGGC
ACGAACCCAGTGGACATAAGCCTGTTCGGTTCGTAAGCTGTAATGCAAGTAGCGTATGCGCTCACGCAAC
TGGTCCAGAACCTTGACCGAACGCAGCGGTGGTAACGGCGCAGTGGCGGTTTTCATGGCTTGTTATGACT
GTTTTTTTGGGGTACAGTCTATGCCTCGGGCATCCAAGCAGCAAGCGCGTTACGCCGTGGGTCGATGTTT
GATGTTATGGAGCAGCAACGATGTTACGCAGCAGGGCAGTCGCCCTAAAACAAAGTTAAACATTATGAGG
GAAGCGGTGATCGCCGAAGTATCGACTCAACTATCAGAGGTAGTTGGCGTCATCGAGCGCCATCTCGAAC
CGACGTTGCTGGCCGTACATTTGTACGGCTCCGCAGTGGATGGCGGCCTGAAGCCACACAGTGATATTGA
TTTGCTGGTTACGGTGACCGTAAGGCTTGATGAAACAACGCGGCGAGCTTTGATCAACGACCTTTTGGAA
ACTTCGGCTTCCCCTGGAGAGAGCGAGATTCTCCGCGCTGTAGAAGTCACCATTGTTGTGCACGACGACA
TCATTCCGTGGCGTTATCCAGCTAAGCGCGAACTGCAATTTGGAGAATGGCAGCGCAATGACATTCTTGC
AGGTATCTTCGAGCCAGCCACGATCGACATTGATCTGGCTATCTTGCTGACAAAAGCAAGAGAACATAGC
GTTGCCTTGGTAGGTCCAGCGGCGGAGGAACTCTTTGATCCGGTTCCTGAACAGGATCTATTTGAGGCGC
TAAATGAAACCTTAACGCTATGGAACTCGCCGCCCGACTGGGCTGGCGATGAGCGAAATGTAGTGCTTAC
GTTGTCCCGCATTTGGTACAGCGCAGTAACCGGCAAAATCGCGCCGAAGGATGTCGCTGCCGACTGGGCA
ATGGAGCGCCTGCCGGCCCAGTATCAGCCCGTCATACTTGAAGCTAGACAGGCTTATCTTGGACAAGAAG
AAGATCGCTTGGCCTCGCGCGCAGATCAGTTGGAAGAATTTGTCCACTACGTGAAAGGCGAGATCACCAA
GGTAGTCGGCAAATAACCCTCGAGCCACCCATGACCAAAATCCCTTAACGTGAGTTACGCGTCGTTCCAC
TGAGCGTCAGACCCCGTAGAAAAGATCAAAGGATCTTCTTGAGATCCTTTTTTTCTGCGCGTAATCTGCT
GCTTGCAAACAAAAAAACCACCGCTACCAGCGGTGGTTTGTTTGCCGGATCAAGAGCTACCAACTCTTTT
TCCGAAGGTAACTGGCTTCAGCAGAGCGCAGATACCAAATACTGTTCTTCTAGTGTAGCCGTAGTTAGGC
CACCACTTCAAGAACTCTGTAGCACCGCCTACATACCTCGCTCTGCTAATCCTGTTACCAGTGGCTGCTG
CCAGTGGCGATAAGTCGTGTCTTACCGGGTTGGACTCAAGACGATAGTTACCGGATAAGGCGCAGCGGTC
GGGCTGAACGGGGGGTTCGTGCACACAGCCCAGCTTGGAGCGAACGACCTACACCGAACTGAGATACCTA
CAGCGTGAGCTATGAGAAAGCGCCACGCTTCCCGAAGGGAGAAAGGCGGACAGGTATCCGGTAAGCGGCA
GGGTCGGAACAGGAGAGCGCACGAGGGAGCTTCCAGGGGGAAACGCCTGGTATCTTTATAGTCCTGTCGG
GTTTCGCCACCTCTGACTTGAGCGTCGATTTTTGTGATGCTCGTCAGGGGGGCGGAGCCTATGGAAAAAC
GCCAGCAACGCGGCCTTTTTACGGTTCCTGGCCTTTTGCTGGCCTTTTGCTCACATGTT
Features (pLannotate 1.2.2; 12 found; start..end, strand, type, name):
    121..213     +  CDS            lacI (fragment): lac repressor; lacI; The lac repressor binds to the lac operator to inhibit transcription in E. coli. This inhibition can be relieved by adding lactose or isopropyl-β-D-thiogalactopyranoside (IPTG).
    268..295     -  terminator     rrnB T2 terminator: transcription terminator T2 from the E. coli rrnB gene
    427..470     +  terminator     rrnB T1 terminator: Escherichia coli rrnB; transcription terminator T1 from the E. coli rrnB gene
    517..553     -  CDS            lacZα (fragment): LacZα fragment of β-galactosidase; lacZ fragment
    569..668     +  protein_bind   attL1: mutant version of attL; recombination site for the Gateway® LR reaction LR Clonase™
    694..3213    +  CDS            RPP13L4: R13L4_ARATH - Also known as ZAR1 From Arabidopsis thaliana (Mouse-ear cress).
   3258..3357    -  protein_bind   attL2: mutant version of attL; recombination site for the Gateway® LR reaction LR Clonase™
   3375..3393    -  promoter       T7 promoter: promoter for bacteriophage T7 RNA polymerase
   3583..3606    +  promoter       Pc promoter (fragment): intI1 (promoter lies within the coding sequence); class 1 integron promoter
   3782..3838    +  CDS            GmR (fragment): gentamycin acetyltransferase; aacC1; confers resistance to gentamycin
   3845..4636    +  CDS            SmR: aminoglycoside adenylyltransferase (Murphy, 1985); aadA; confers resistance to spectinomycin and streptomycin
   4729..5317    +  rep_origin     ori: high-copy-number ColE1/pMB1/pBR322/pUC origin of replication
