[The description below was written by a language model from this plasmid's Addgene catalogue record and pLannotate feature annotations shown in this document.]
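Description:
pZA13 is a bacterial entry clone built on the pCR8/GW/D-TOPO backbone and catalogued as a Golden Gate entry vector. It carries the coding sequence of ZAR1 (HOPZ-ACTIVATED RESISTANCE1) from Nicotiana benthamiana with the stop codon removed. The plasmid is about 5.4 kb. It replicates in E. coli from a high-copy ColE1/pUC-type origin and is selected with spectinomycin through the aadA (SmR) aminoglycoside adenylyltransferase gene. The automated annotation also reports short fragments of lacI, lacZα, a gentamicin resistance gene and an integron Pc promoter. These are backbone remnants rather than functional units.

The roughly 2.5 kb insert lies between attL1 and attL2 Gateway recombination sites. The annotation software labels it by homology as Arabidopsis RPP13L4/ZAR1, but the catalogue entry identifies it as the N. benthamiana orthologue. rrnB T1 and T2 terminators upstream shield the insert from read-through transcription, and a T7 promoter sits just outside attL2. No plant promoter or terminator is present, so this is a donor module rather than an expression construct. The record calls the insert Golden Gate compatible, although the type IIS sites and overhangs involved are not annotated in the feature table. The attL sites would in principle also permit LR transfer into Gateway destination vectors.

Omitting the stop codon lets ZAR1 be joined in frame to C-terminal tags or reporters during assembly. The plasmid belongs to a vector toolkit for studying the ZAR1 resistosome, an NLR immune receptor complex, in N. benthamiana.
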