Addgene plasmid #158491: pZA13
Purpose: Entry clone for Golden Gate assembly. Golden gate compatible N. benthamiana ZAR1 without STOP codon
Depositing lab: Sophien Kamoun. Depositing organization: Sainsbury Laboratory, Norwich. Publication: A vector system for fast-forward studies of the HOPZ-ACTIVATED RESISTANCE1 (ZAR1) resistosome in the model plant Nicotiana benthamiana. Harant A, Pai H, Sakai T, Kamoun S, Adachi H. Plant Physiol. 2022 Jan 20;188(1):70-80. doi: 10.1093/plphys/kiab471. PubMed 34633454.
Backbone
  Vector backbone: pCR8/GW/D-TOPO
  Backbone manufacturer: https://www.thermofisher.com/order/catalog/product/K250020#/K250032
  Vector type: Golden Gate Entry Vector
Growth in bacteria
  Bacterial resistance: Spectinomycin, 50 μg/mL
  Growth temperature: 37°C
  Growth strain: DH5alpha
  Copy number: High Copy
Gene/Insert
  Gene/Insert name: ZAR1
  Species: N. benthamiana
  Mutation: no STOP codon
  Cloning method: Gateway Cloning
Terms and licenses: Academic/Nonprofit Terms; Industry Terms: Not Available to Industry
How to cite: pZA13 was a gift from Sophien Kamoun (Addgene plasmid # 158491 ; http://n2t.net/addgene:158491 ; RRID:Addgene_158491)
